>Addgene plasmid #14051 | pCMV5 HA-TBRII (delta Cyt) | addgene full sequence | sequence record 261161 | Addgene NGS Result
CCATTCGCCATTCAGGCTGCGCAACTGTTGGGAAGGGCGATCGGTGCGGGCCTCTTCGCTATTACGCCAG
CTGGCGAAAGGGGGATGTGCTGCAAGGCGATTAAGTTGGGTAACGCCAGGGTTTTCCCAGTCACGACGTT
GTAAAACGACGGCCAGTGCCAAGCTGATCTATACATTGAATCAATATTGGCAATTAGCCATATTAGTCAT
TGGTTATATAGCATAAATCAATATTGGCTATTGGCCATTGCATACGTTGTATCTATATCATAATATGTAC
ATTTATATTGGCTCATGTCCAATATGACCGCCATGTTGACATTGATTATTGACTAGTTATTAATAGTAAT
CAATTACGGGGTCATTAGTTCATAGCCCATATATGGAGTTCCGCGTTACATAACTTACGGTAAATGGCCC
GCCTGGCTGACCGCCCAACGACCCCCGCCCATTGACGTCAATAATGACGTATGTTCCCATAGTAACGCCA
ATAGGGACTTTCCATTGACGTCAATGGGTGGAGTATTTACGGTAAACTGCCCACTTGGCAGTACATCAAG
TGTATCATATGCCAAGTCCGCCCCCTATTGACGTCAATGACGGTAAATGGCCCGCCTGGCATTATGCCCA
GTACATGACCTTACGGGACTTTCCTACTTGGCAGTACATCTACGTATTAGTCATCGCTATTACCATGGTG
ATGCGGTTTTGGCAGTACACCAATGGGCGTGGATAGCGGTTTGACTCACGGGGATTTCCAAGTCTCCACC
CCATTGACGTCAATGGGAGTTTGTTTTGGCACCAAAATCAACGGGACTTTCCAAAATGTCGTAATAACCC
CGCCCCGTTGACGCAAATGGGCGGTAGGCGTGTACGGTGGGAGGTCTATATAAGCAGAGCTCGTTTAGTG
AACCGTCAGAATTCAGATCTGGTACCAGCTGCTAGCAAGCTTGCTAGCGGCCGCTCGAGTCGGTCTATGA
CGAGCAGCGGGGTCTGCCATGGGTCGGGGGCTGCTCAGGGGCCTGTGGCCGCTGCACATCGTCCTGTGGA
CGCGTATCGCCAGCACGATCCCACCGTATGATGTTCCTGATTATGCTAGCCTCCACGTTCAGAAGTCGGT
TAATAACGACATGATAGTCACTGACAACAACGGTGCAGTCAAGTTTCCACAACTGTGTAAATTTTGTGAT
GTGAGATTTTCCACCTGTGACAACCAGAAATCCTGCATGAGCAACTGCAGCATCACCTCCATCTGTGAGA
AGCCACAGGAAGTCTGTGTGGCTGTATGGAGAAAGAATGACGAGAACATAACGCTAGAGACAGTTTGCCA
TGACCCCAAGCTCCCCTACCATGACTTTATTCTGGAAGATGCTGCTTCTCCAAAGTGCATTATGAAGGAA
AAAAAAAAGCCTGGTGAGACTTTCTTCATGTGTTCCTGTAGCTCTGATGAGTGCAATGACAACATCATCT
TCTCAGAAGAATATAACACCAGCAATCCTGACTTGTTGCTAGTCATATTTCAAGTGACAGGCATCAGCCT
CCTGCCACCACTGGGAGTTGCCATATCTGTCATCATCATCTTCTACTGCTACCGCGTTAACCGGCAGCAG
AAGCTGAGTTCATGAGGATCCCGGGTGGCATCCCTGTGACCCCTCCCCAGTGCCTCTCCTGGCCCTGGAA
GTTGCCACTCCAGTGCCCACCAGCCTTGTCCTAATAAAATTAAGTTGCATCATTTTGTCTGACTAGGTGT
CCTTCTATAATATTATGGGGTGGAGGGGGGTGGTATGGAGCAAGGGGCAAGTTGGGAAGACAACCTGTAG
GGCCTGCGGGGTCTATTGGGAACCAAGCTGGAGTGCAGTGGCACAATCTTGGCTCACTGCAATCTCCGCC
TCCTGGGTTCAAGCGATTCTCCTGCCTCAGCCTCCCGAGTTGTTGGGATTCCAGGCATGCATGACCAGGC
TCAGCTAATTTTTGTTTTTTTGGTAGAGACGGGGTTTCACCATATTGGCCAGGCTGGTCTCCAACTCCTA
ATCTCAGGTGATCTACCCACCTTGGCCTCCCAAATTGCTGGGATTACAGGCGTGAACCACTGCTCCCTTC
CCTGTCCTTCTGATTTTAAAATAACTATACCAGCAGGAGGACGTCCAGACACAGCATAGGCTACCTGGCC
ATGCCCAACCGGTGGGACATTTGAGTTGCTTGCTTGGCACTGTCCTCTCATGCGTTGGGTCCACTCAGTA
GATGCCTGTTGAATTGGGTACGCGGCCAGCTTGGCTGTGGAATGTGTGTCAGTTAGGGTGTGGAAAGTCC
CCAGGCTCCCCAGCAGGCAGAAGTATGCAAAGCATGCATCTCAATTAGTCAGCAACCAGGTGTGGAAAGT
CCCCAGGCTCCCCAGCAGGCAGAAGTATGCAAAGCATGCATCTCAATTAGTCAGCAACCATAGTCCCGCC
CCTAACTCCGCCCAGTTCCGCCCATTCTCCGCCCCATGGCTGACTAATTTTTTTTATTTATGCAGAGGCC
GAGGCCGCCTCGGCCTCTGAGCTATTCCAGAAGTAGTGAGGAGGCTTTTTTGGAGGCCTAGGCTTTTGCA
AAAAGCTCCTCGAGGAACTGAAAAACCAGAAAGTTAATTCCCTATAGTGAGTCGTATTAAATTCGTAATC
ATGTCATAGCTGTTTCCTGTGTGAAATTGTTATCCGCTCACAATTCCACACAACATACGAGCCGGAAGCA
TAAAGTGTAAAGCCTGGGGTGCCTAATGAGTGAGCTAACTCACATTAATTGCGTTGCGCTCACTGCCCGC
TTTCCAGTCGGGAAACCTGTCGTGCCAGCTGCATTAATGAATCGGCCAACGCGCGGGGAGAGGCGGTTTG
CGTATTGGGCGCTCTTCCGCTTCCTCGCTCACTGACTCGCTGCGCTCGGTCGTTCGGCTGCGGCGAGCGG
TATCAGCTCACTCAAAGGCGGTAATACGGTTATCCACAGAATCAGGGGATAACGCAGGAAAGAACATGTG
AGCAAAAGGCCAGCAAAAGGCCAGGAACCGTAAAAAGGCCGCGTTGCTGGCGTTTTTCCATAGGCTCCGC
CCCCCTGACGAGCATCACAAAAATCGACGCTCAAGTCAGAGGTGGCGAAACCCGACAGGACTATAAAGAT
ACCAGGCGTTTCCCCCTGGAAGCTCCCTCGTGCGCTCTCCTGTTCCGACCCTGCCGCTTACCGGATACCT
GTCCGCCTTTCTCCCTTCGGGAAGCGTGGCGCTTTCTCATAGCTCACGCTGTAGGTATCTCAGTTCGGTG
TAGGTCGTTCGCTCCAAGCTGGGCTGTGTGCACGAACCCCCCGTTCAGCCCGACCGCTGCGCCTTATCCG
GTAACTATCGTCTTGAGTCCAACCCGGTAAGACACGACTTATCGCCACTGGCAGCAGCCACTGGTAACAG
GATTAGCAGAGCGAGGTATGTAGGCGGTGCTACAGAGTTCTTGAAGTGGTGGCCTAACTACGGCTACACT
AGAAGAACAGTATTTGGTATCTGCGCTCTGCTGAAGCCAGTTACCTTCGGAAAAAGAGTTGGTAGCTCTT
GATCCGGCAAACAAACCACCGCTGGTAGCGGTGGTTTTTTTGTTTGCAAGCAGCAGATTACGCGCAGAAA
AAAAGGATCTCAAGAAGATCCTTTGATCTTTTCTACGGGGTCTGACGCTCAGTGGAACGAAAACTCACGT
TAAGGGATTTTGGTCATGAGATTATCAAAAAGGATCTTCACCTAGATCCTTTTAAATTAAAAATGAAGTT
TTAAATCAATCTAAAGTATATATGAGTAAACTTGGTCTGACAGTTACCAATGCTTAATCAGTGAGGCACC
TATCTCAGCGATCTGTCTATTTCGTTCATCCATAGTTGCCTGACTCCCCGTCGTGTAGATAACTACGATA
CGGGAGGGCTTACCATCTGGCCCCAGTGCTGCAATGATACCGCGAGACCCACGCTCACCGGCTCCAGATT
TATCAGCAATAAACCAGCCAGCCGGAAGGGCCGAGCGCAGAAGTGGTCCTGCAACTTTATCCGCCTCCAT
CCAGTCTATTAATTGTTGCCGGGAAGCTAGAGTAAGTAGTTCGCCAGTTAATAGTTTGCGCAACGTTGTT
GCCATTGCTACAGGCATCGTGGTGTCACGCTCGTCGTTTGGTATGGCTTCATTCAGCTCCGGTTCCCAAC
GATCAAGGCGAGTTACATGATCCCCCATGTTGTGCAAAAAAGCGGTTAGCTCCTTCGGTCCTCCGATCGT
TGTCAGAAGTAAGTTGGCCGCAGTGTTATCACTCATGGTTATGGCAGCACTGCATAATTCTCTTACTGTC
ATGCCATCCGTAAGATGCTTTTCTGTGACTGGTGAGTACTCAACCAAGTCATTCTGAGAATAGTGTATGC
GGCGACCGAGTTGCTCTTGCCCGGCGTCAATACGGGATAATACCGCGCCACATAGCAGAACTTTAAAAGT
GCTCATCATTGGAAAACGTTCTTCGGGGCGAAAACTCTCAAGGATCTTACCGCTGTTGAGATCCAGTTCG
ATGTAACCCACTCGTGCACCCAACTGATCTTCAGCATCTTTTACTTTCACCAGCGTTTCTGGGTGAGCAA
AAACAGGAAGGCAAAATGCCGCAAAAAAGGGAATAAGGGCGACACGGAAATGTTGAATACTCATACTCTT
CCTTTTTCAATATTATTGAAGCATTTATCAGGGTTATTGTCTCATGAGCGGATACATATTTGAATGTATT
TAGAAAAATAAACAAATAGGGGTTCCGCGCACATTTCCCCGAAAAGTGCCACCTG
[124 nt withheld, positions 4816-4939]
C
[91 nt withheld, positions 4941-5031]
A
[49 nt withheld, positions 5033-5081]
CCTTTGACGTTGGAGTCCACGTTCTTT
[37 nt withheld, positions 5109-5145]
ACCCTATCTCGGTCTATTCTTTTGATTTATAAGGGATTTTGCCGATTTCGGCCTATTGGTTAAAAAATGA
GCTGATTTAACAAAAATTTAACGCGAATTTTAACAAAATATTAACGCTTACAATTT
Features (pLannotate 1.2.2; 17 found; start..end, strand, type, name):
      4..158     -  CDS            lacZα (fragment): LacZα fragment of β-galactosidase; lacZ fragment
    318..697     +  enhancer       CMV enhancer: human cytomegalovirus immediate early enhancer
    699..898     +  promoter       CMV promoter: human cytomegalovirus (CMV) immediate early promoter
    999..1622    +  CDS            TGFBR2 (fragment): TGFR2_HUMAN - Experimental evidence at protein level: Swiss-Prot protein existence level 1. Transmembrane serine/threonine kinase forming with the TGF- beta type I serine/threonine kinase receptor, TGFBR1, the non- promiscuous receptor for the TGF-beta cytokines TGFB1, TGFB2 and TGFB3. Transduces the TGFB1, TGFB2 and TGFB3 signal from the cell surface to the cytoplasm and is thus regulating a plethora of physiological and pathological processes including cell cycle arrest in epithelial and hematopoietic cells, control of mesenchymal cell proliferation and differentiation, wound healing, extrac
   1633..2255    +  polyA_signal   hGH poly(A) signal: human growth hormone polyadenylation signal
   2297..2368    +  promoter       SV40 promoter (fragment): SV40 enhancer and early promoter
   2369..2440    +  promoter       SV40 promoter (fragment): SV40 enhancer and early promoter
   2444..2578    +  rep_origin     SV40 ori: SV40 origin of replication
   2631..2649    -  promoter       T7 promoter: promoter for bacteriophage T7 RNA polymerase
   2687..2703    -  protein_bind   lac operator: The lac repressor binds to the lac operator to inhibit transcription in E. coli. This inhibition can be relieved by adding lactose or isopropyl-β-D-thiogalactopyranoside (IPTG). lac repressor encoded by lacI
   2711..2741    -  promoter       lac promoter: promoter for the E. coli lac operon
   2756..2777    -  protein_bind   CAP binding site: CAP binding activates transcription in the presence of cAMP. E. coli catabolite activator protein
   2790..2882    -  CDS            lacI (fragment): lac repressor; lacI; The lac repressor binds to the lac operator to inhibit transcription in E. coli. This inhibition can be relieved by adding lactose or isopropyl-β-D-thiogalactopyranoside (IPTG).
   3065..3653    -  rep_origin     ori: high-copy-number ColE1/pMB1/pBR322/pUC origin of replication
   3824..4684    -  CDS            AmpR: β-lactamase; bla; confers resistance to ampicillin, carbenicillin, and related antibiotics
   4685..4789    -  promoter       AmpR promoter: bla
   4816..5244    +  rep_origin     f1 ori (sequence partly withheld): f1 bacteriophage origin of replication; arrow indicates direction of (+) strand synthesis
