[The description below was written by a language model from this plasmid's Addgene catalogue record and pLannotate feature annotations shown in this document.]
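Description:
pCMV5 HA-TBRII (delta Cyt) is a mammalian expression plasmid built on the pCMV5 backbone that encodes a truncated, dominant-negative form of the human TGF-β type II receptor (TGFBR2). It is maintained in E. coli as a high-copy plasmid through a ColE1/pUC-type origin and selected with ampicillin via the β-lactamase gene. An f1 origin is also present, along with remnants of lac sequences (lacZα and lacI fragments, lac promoter/operator) and a T7 promoter that are carry-overs from the cloning vector. No mammalian selection marker is annotated, so the plasmid appears suited mainly to transient expression. The SV40 enhancer/early promoter fragments and SV40 origin would allow episomal amplification in cells that supply large T antigen.

The roughly 600 bp insert, cloned between KpnI and BamHI, sits downstream of the human cytomegalovirus immediate-early enhancer and promoter and is followed by the human growth hormone polyadenylation signal. The catalogue lists the HA epitope as N-terminal on the insert, although the feature table does not annotate the tag separately. A stop codon introduced just after the transmembrane domain removes the cytoplasmic serine/threonine kinase region. The resulting protein keeps the extracellular and membrane-spanning portions but cannot phosphorylate and activate the type I receptor, which is the basis for its dominant-negative behaviour.

The construct is used to block TGF-β signalling in mammalian cells, with the HA tag available for detecting the truncated receptor. The associated publication examined how TGF-β signalling affects Neu-induced mammary tumorigenesis and pulmonary metastasis.
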