Addgene plasmid #14051: pCMV5 HA-TBRII (delta Cyt)
Depositing lab: Joan Massague. Depositing organization: Memorial Sloan-Kettering Cancer Center. Publication: Transforming growth factor beta signaling impairs Neu-induced mammary tumorigenesis while promoting pulmonary metastasis. Siegel PM, Shu W, Cardiff RD, Muller WJ, Massague J. Proc Natl Acad Sci U S A. 2003 Jul 8. 100(14):8430-5. 10.1073/pnas.0932636100 PubMed 12808151.
Backbone
  Vector backbone: pCMV5
  Backbone size w/o insert (bp): 4700
  Vector type: Mammalian Expression
Growth in bacteria
  Bacterial resistance: Ampicillin, 100 μg/mL
  Growth temperature: 37°C
  Growth strain: DH5alpha
  Copy number: High Copy
Gene/Insert
  Gene/Insert name: TGF beta rec II (delta cyt) (alt name: TGF beta receptor, type II)
  Species: H. sapiens (human)
  Insert size (bp): 600
  Mutation: Dominant negative mutant. A stop codon was introduced just downstream of the transmembrane domain, rendering it incapable of phosphorylating and activating the type I receptor.
  GenBank ID: NM_003242
  Entrez Gene: TGFBR2 (a.k.a. AAT3, FAA3, LDS1B, LDS2, LDS2B, MFS2, RIIC, TAAD2, TBR-ii, TBRII, TGFR-2, TGFbeta-RII, tbetaR-II)
  Tag / fusion protein: HA (PYDVPDYA) (N terminal on insert)
  Cloning method: Restriction Enzyme; 5′ cloning site KpnI (not destroyed); 3′ cloning site BamHI (not destroyed)
  Sequencing primers: 5′ CMV Forward
Terms and licenses: Academic/Nonprofit Terms; Industry Terms: Not Available to Industry
How to cite: pCMV5 HA-TBRII (delta Cyt) was a gift from Joan Massague (Addgene plasmid # 14051 ; http://n2t.net/addgene:14051 ; RRID:Addgene_14051)
