>Addgene plasmid #14051 | pCMV5 HA-TBRII (delta Cyt) | addgene partial sequence | sequence record 42756 | CMV-F 5'-CGCAAATGGGCGGTAGGCGTG-3'
AGCAGAGCTCGTTTAGTGAACCGTCAGAATTCAGATCTGGTACCAGCTGCTAGCAAGCTTGCTAGCGGCC
GCTCGAGTCGGTCTATGACGAGCAGCGGGGTCTGCCATGGGTCGGGGGCTGCTCAGGGGCCTGTGGCCGC
TGCACATCGTCCTGTGGACGCGTATCGCCAGCACGATCCCACCGTATGATGTTCCTGATTATGCTAGCCT
CCACGTTCAGAAGTCGGTTAATAACGACATGATAGTCACTGACAACAACGGTGCAGTCAAGTTTCCACAA
CTGTGTAAATTTTGTGATGTGAGATTTTCCACCTGTGACAACCAGAAATCCTGCATGAGCAACTGCAGCA
TCACCTCCATCTGTGAGAAGCCACAGGAAGTCTGTGTGGCTGTATGGAGAAAGAATGACGAGAACATAAC
GCTAGAGACAGTTTGCCATGACCCCAAGCTCCCCTACCATGACTTTATTCTGGAAGATGCTGCTTCTCCA
AAGTGCATTATGAAGGAAAAAAAAAAGCCTGGTGAGACTTTCTTCATGTGTTCCTGTAGCTCTGATGAGT
GCAATGACAACATCATCTTCTCAGAAGAATATAACACCAGCAATCCTGACTTGTTGCTAGTCATATTTCA
AGTGACAGGCATCAGCCTCCTGCCACCACTGGGAGTTGCCATATCTGTCATCATCATCTTCTACTGCTAC
CGCGTTAACCGGCAGCAGAAGCTGAGTTCATGAGGATCCCGGGTGGCATCCCTGTGACCCCTCCCCAGTG
CCTCTCCTGGCCCTGGAAGTTGCCACTCCAGTGCCCACCAGCCTTGTCCTAATAAAATTAAGTTGCATCA
TTTTGTCTGACTAGGTGTCCTTCTATAATATTATGGGGT
